>Addgene plasmid #67531 | LZRS ATG12 ires zeo | addgene partial sequence | sequence record 124945 | LZRS-F 5'-TGGATACACGCCGCCCACGTG-3'
TCCTCTAGACTGCCGGATCTAAGTAAGTAGGATCCCGATGGCGGAGGAGCCGCAGTCTGTGTTGCAGCTT
CCTACTTCAATTGCTGCTGGAGGGGAAGGACTTACGGATGTCTCCCCAGAAACAACCACCCCGGAGCCCC
CGTCTTCCGCTGCAGTTTCCCCGGGAACAGAGGAACCTGCTGGCGACACCAAGAAAAAAATTGACATTTT
GCTAAAGGCTGTGGGAGACACTCCTATTATGAAAACAAAGAAGTGGGCAGTAGAGCGAACACGAACCATC
CAAGGACTCATTGACTTCATCAAAAAGTTTCTTAAACTTGTGGCCTCAGAACAGCTGTTTATTTATGTGA
ATCAGTCCTTTGCTCCTTCCCCAGACCAAGAAGTTGGAACTCTCTATGAGTGTTTTGGCAGTGATGGTAA
ACTGGTTTTACATTACTGCAAGTCTCAGGCGTGGGGATGA
