[The description below was written by a language model from this plasmid's Addgene catalogue record.]
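Description:
LZRS ATG12 ires zeo is a retroviral mammalian expression plasmid built on the LZRS ires zeocin backbone, designed for stable expression of human ATG12 (also known as APG12) in mammalian cells. The whole construct is about 13.6 kb, of which roughly 13.2 kb is backbone. It is propagated in E. coli as a low-copy plasmid under ampicillin selection. No feature table accompanies the record, so the promoter, LTRs, packaging signal and origins of replication are not individually listed. As a retroviral vector, it would be expected to drive the insert from the viral long terminal repeat and to carry a packaging signal that lets the transcript be encapsidated in a packaging cell line, but the record does not confirm these details.

The human ATG12 coding sequence was inserted by restriction cloning between BamHI and EcoRI sites, both of which remain intact, so the insert can be excised or exchanged. No epitope tag or fusion partner is recorded. As the backbone name indicates, the gene sits upstream of an internal ribosome entry site followed by a zeocin resistance gene. This bicistronic arrangement puts ATG12 and the selectable marker on the same transcript, so zeocin-resistant transduced cells are very likely to express ATG12 as well.

The stated purpose is to generate cell populations that stably express ATG12 through retroviral transduction. ATG12 is a ubiquitin-like protein involved in autophagy, and the associated publication addresses how its ubiquitination and proteasomal degradation regulate its proapoptotic activity.
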