Addgene plasmid #67531: LZRS ATG12 ires zeo
Purpose: For retroviral based stable expression of human ATG12
Depositing lab: Stephen Tait. Depositing organization: University of Glasgow. Publication: Ubiquitination and proteasomal degradation of ATG12 regulates its proapoptotic activity. Haller M, Hock AK, Giampazolias E, Oberst A, Green DR, Debnath J, Ryan KM, Vousden KH, Tait SW. Autophagy. 2014;10(12):2269-78. doi: 10.4161/15548627.2014.981914. PubMed 25629932.
Backbone
  Vector backbone: LZRS ires zeocin
  Backbone size w/o insert (bp): 13200
  Total vector size (bp): 13600
  Vector type: Mammalian Expression, Retroviral
  Selectable markers: Zeocin
Growth in bacteria
  Bacterial resistance: Ampicillin, 100 μg/mL
  Growth temperature: 37°C
  Growth strain: DH5alpha
  Copy number: Low Copy
Gene/Insert
  Gene/Insert name: APG12 (alt name: ATG12)
  Species: H. sapiens (human)
  Entrez Gene: ATG12 (a.k.a. APG12, APG12L, FBR93, HAPG12)
  Cloning method: Restriction Enzyme; 5′ cloning site BamH1 (not destroyed); 3′ cloning site EcoRI (not destroyed)
  Sequencing primers: 5′ LZRS
Terms and licenses: Academic/Nonprofit Terms; Industry Terms: Not Available to Industry
How to cite: LZRS ATG12 ires zeo was a gift from Stephen Tait (Addgene plasmid # 67531 ; http://n2t.net/addgene:67531 ; RRID:Addgene_67531)
